>Addgene plasmid #201356 | M_NES 67kDa | addgene full sequence | sequence record 400571 | Addgene NGS Result
GCCCATATATGGAGTTCCGCGTTACATAACTTACGGTAAATGGCCCGCCTGGCTGACCGCCCAACGACCC
CCGCCCATTGACGTCAATAATGACGTATGTTCCCATAGTAACGCCAATAGGGACTTTCCATTGACGTCAA
TGGGTGGAGTATTTACGGTAAACTGCCCACTTGGCAGTACATCAAGTGTATCATATGCCAAGTACGCCCC
CTATTGACGTCAATGACGGTAAATGGCCCGCCTGGCATTATGCCCAGTACATGACCTTATGGGACTTTCC
TACTTGGCAGTACATCTACGTATTAGTCATCGCTATTACCATGGTGATGCGGTTTTGGCAGTACATCAAT
GGGCGTGGATAGCGGTTTGACTCACGGGGATTTCCAAGTCTCCACCCCATTGACGTCAATGGGAGTTTGT
TTTGGCACCAAAATCAACGGGACTTTCCAAAATGTCGTAACAACTCCGCCCCATTGACGCAAATGGGCGG
TAGGCGTGTACGGTGGGAGGTCTATATAAGCAGAGCTGGTTTAGTGAACCGTCAGATCCGCTAGCGCTAC
CGGTCGCCACCATGCTTCAAAAAAAACTTGAAGAACTTGAACTTGGAGGCGGGGGCAGCGTGAGCAAGGG
CGAGGAGCTGTTCACCGGGGTGGTGCCCATCCTGGTCGAGCTGGACGGCGACGTAAACGGCCACAAGTTC
AGCGTGTCCGGCGAGGGCGAGGGCGATGCCACCTACGGCAAGCTGACCCTGAAGTTCATCTGCACCACCG
GCAAGCTGCCCGTGCCCTGGCCCACCCTCGTGACCACCCTGACCTACGGCGTGCAGTGCTTCAGCCGCTA
CCCCGACCACATGAAGCAGCACGACTTCTTCAAGTCCGCCATGCCCGAAGGCTACGTCCAGGAGCGCACC
ATCTTCTTCAAGGACGACGGCAACTACAAGACCCGCGCCGAGGTGAAGTTCGAGGGCGACACCCTGGTGA
ACCGCATCGAGCTGAAGGGCATCGACTTCAAGGAGGACGGCAACATCCTGGGGCACAAGCTGGAGTACAA
CTACAACAGCCACAACGTCTATATCATGGCCGACAAGCAGAAGAACGGCATCAAGGTGAACTTCAAGATC
CGCCACAACATCGAGGACGGCAGCGTGCAGCTCGCCGACCACTACCAGCAGAACACCCCCATCGGCGACG
GCCCCGTGCTGCTGCCCGACAACCACTACCTGAGCACCCAGTCCGCCCTGAGCAAAGACCCCAACGAGAA
GCGCGATCACATGGTCCTGCTGGAGTTCGTGACCGCCGCCGGGATCACTCTCGGCATGGACGAGCTGTAC
AAGAAGCTTGCACAGCAAAACGCTTTCTATCAAGTACTAAACATGCCAAACTTGAATGCAGATCAACGTA
ACGGTTTCATCCAAAGTTTGAAGGATGATCCTAGTCAATCTGCCAACGTGTTGGGTGAAGCTCAAAAGTT
GAATGACAGTCAAGCACCAAAGGCAGATGCTCAGCAAAATAACTTTAACAAAGATCAGCAATCTGCATTC
TACGAGATTCTTAATATGCCTAATTTAAATGAGGCGCAACGTAATGGTTTTATTCAAAGCCTTAAGGATG
ATCCATCTCAATCCACAAACGTCCTGGGAGAAGCAAAGAAACTAAATGAATCACAAGCCCCTAAGGCAGA
TAACAACTTTAATAAAGAACAACAAAACGCATTCTATGAAATCCTAAACATGCCTAATCTGAACGAGGAA
CAAAGGAATGGCTTTATACAATCCTTAAAGGATGACCCTTCCCAGTCTGCTAATTTATTATCAGAGGCTA
AGAAGTTAAACGAATCTCAGGCTCCAAAGGCCGACAATAAGACGCGTTTTAACAAGGAGCAACAGAACGC
TTTTTATGAAATCTTGCATTTACCCAACTTGAACGAAGAGCAAAGAAATGGTTTTATACAATCTTTAAAG
GATGATCCATCACAAAGTGCTAACCTTTTAGCTGAAGCTAAAAAATTAAATGATGCACAAGCTCCAAAGG
CAGATAACAAAGTCGACTTTAATAAGGCACAGCAAAACGCTTTCTATCAAGTCTTAAACATGCCAAATCT
GAATGCTGATCAAAGAAACGGTTTCATCCAATCTTTGAAAGACGATCCTAGCCAGTCCGCAAATGTACTT
GGAGAAGCGCAAAAACTGAACGATAGCCAAGCTCCTAAAGCAGATGCACAACAAAACAATTTTAATAAAG
ATCAACAATCAGCTTTCTACGAAATTCTAAACATGCCAAACCTGAATGAAGCACAAAGAAACGGGTTTAT
CCAATCCTTAAAAGATGACCCAAGCCAATCTACGAATGTTTTGGGAGAAGCTAAGAAACTTAATGAATCT
CAAGCACCAAAGGCCGACAACAATTAACTCGAGCACCACCACCACCACCACTGAGATCCGGCTGCTAACA
AAGCCCGAAAGGAAGCTGAGTTGGCTGCTGCCACCGCTGAGCAATAACTAGCATAACCCCTTGGGGCCTC
TAAACGGGTCTTGAGGGGTTTTTTGCTGAAAGGAGGAACTATATCCGGATGTGGTTTGTCCAAACTCATC
AATGTATCTTAACGCGTAAATTGTAAGCGTTAATATTTTGTTAAAATTCGCGTTAAATTTTTGTTAAATC
AGCTCATTTTTTAACCAATAGGCCGAAATCGGCAAAATCCCTTATAAATCAAAAGAATAGACCGAGATAG
GGT
[37 nt withheld, positions 2734-2770]
AAAGAACGTGGACTCCAACGTCAAAGG
[49 nt withheld, positions 2798-2846]
T
[91 nt withheld, positions 2848-2938]
G
[124 nt withheld, positions 2940-3063]
CAGGTGGCACTTTTCGGGGAAATGTGCGCGGAACCCCTATTTGTTTATTTTTCTAAATACATTCAAATAT
GTATCCGCTCATGAGACAATAACCCTGATAAATGCTTCAATAATATTGAAAAAGGAAGAGTCCTGAGGCG
GAAAGAACCAGCTGTGGAATGTGTGTCAGTTAGGGTGTGGAAAGTCCCCAGGCTCCCCAGCAGGCAGAAG
TATGCAAAGCATGCATCTCAATTAGTCAGCAACCAGGTGTGGAAAGTCCCCAGGCTCCCCAGCAGGCAGA
AGTATGCAAAGCATGCATCTCAATTAGTCAGCAACCATAGTCCCGCCCCTAACTCCGCCCATCCCGCCCC
TAACTCCGCCCAGTTCCGCCCATTCTCCGCCCCATGGCTGACTAATTTTTTTTATTTATGCAGAGGCCGA
GGCCGCCTCGGCCTCTGAGCTATTCCAGAAGTAGTGAGGAGGCTTTTTTGGAGGCCTAGGCTTTTGCAAA
GATCGATCAAGAGACAGGATGAGGATCGTTTCGCATGATTGAACAAGATGGATTGCACGCAGGTTCTCCG
GCCGCTTGGGTGGAGAGGCTATTCGGCTATGACTGGGCACAACAGACAATCGGCTGCTCTGATGCCGCCG
TGTTCCGGCTGTCAGCGCAGGGGCGCCCGGTTCTTTTTGTCAAGACCGACCTGTCCGGTGCCCTGAATGA
ACTGCAAGACGAGGCAGCGCGGCTATCGTGGCTGGCCACGACGGGCGTTCCTTGCGCAGCTGTGCTCGAC
GTTGTCACTGAAGCGGGAAGGGACTGGCTGCTATTGGGCGAAGTGCCGGGGCAGGATCTCCTGTCATCTC
ACCTTGCTCCTGCCGAGAAAGTATCCATCATGGCTGATGCAATGCGGCGGCTGCATACGCTTGATCCGGC
TACCTGCCCATTCGACCACCAAGCGAAACATCGCATCGAGCGAGCACGTACTCGGATGGAAGCCGGTCTT
GTCGATCAGGATGATCTGGACGAAGAGCATCAGGGGCTCGCGCCAGCCGAACTGTTCGCCAGGCTCAAGG
CGAGCATGCCCGACGGCGAGGATCTCGTCGTGACCCATGGCGATGCCTGCTTGCCGAATATCATGGTGGA
AAATGGCCGCTTTTCTGGATTCATCGACTGTGGCCGGCTGGGTGTGGCGGACCGCTATCAGGACATAGCG
TTGGCTACCCGTGATATTGCTGAAGAGCTTGGCGGCGAATGGGCTGACCGCTTCCTCGTGCTTTACGGTA
TCGCCGCTCCCGATTCGCAGCGCATCGCCTTCTATCGCCTTCTTGACGAGTTCTTCTGAGCGGGACTCTG
GGGTTCGAAATGACCGACCAAGCGACGCCCAACCTGCCATCACGAGATTTCGATTCCACCGCCGCCTTCT
ATGAAAGGTTGGGCTTCGGAATCGTTTTCCGGGACGCCGGCTGGATGATCCTCCAGCGCGGGGATCTCAT
GCTGGAGTTCTTCGCCCACCCTAGGGGGAGGCTAACTGAAACACGGAAGGAGACAATACCGGAAGGAACC
CGCGCTATGACGGCAATAAAAAGACAGAATAAAACGCACGGTGTTGGGTCGTTTGTTCATAAACGCGGGG
TTCGGTCCCAGGGCTGGCACTCTGTCGATACCCCACCGAGACCCCATTGGGGCCAATACGCCCGCGTTTC
TTCCTTTTCCCCACCCCACCCCCCAAGTTCGGGTGAAGGCCCAGGGCTCGCAGCCAACGTCGGGGCGGCA
GGCCCTGCCATAGCCTCAGGTTACTCATATATACTTTAGATTGATTTAAAACTTCATTTTTAATTTAAAA
GGATCTAGGTGAAGATCCTTTTTGATAATCTCATGACCAAAATCCCTTAACGTGAGTTTTCGTTCCACTG
AGCGTCAGACCCCGTAGAAAAGATCAAAGGATCTTCTTGAGATCCTTTTTTTCTGCGCGTAATCTGCTGC
TTGCAAACAAAAAAACCACCGCTACCAGCGGTGGTTTGTTTGCCGGATCAAGAGCTACCAACTCTTTTTC
CGAAGGTAACTGGCTTCAGCAGAGCGCAGATACCAAATACTGTTCTTCTAGTGTAGCCGTAGTTAGGCCA
CCACTTCAAGAACTCTGTAGCACCGCCTACATACCTCGCTCTGCTAATCCTGTTACCAGTGGCTGCTGCC
AGTGGCGATAAGTCGTGTCTTACCGGGTTGGACTCAAGACGATAGTTACCGGATAAGGCGCAGCGGTCGG
GCTGAACGGGGGGTTCGTGCACACAGCCCAGCTTGGAGCGAACGACCTACACCGAACTGAGATACCTACA
GCGTGAGCTATGAGAAAGCGCCACGCTTCCCGAAGGGAGAAAGGCGGACAGGTATCCGGTAAGCGGCAGG
GTCGGAACAGGAGAGCGCACGAGGGAGCTTCCAGGGGGAAACGCCTGGTATCTTTATAGTCCTGTCGGGT
TTCGCCACCTCTGACTTGAGCGTCGATTTTTGTGATGCTCGTCAGGGGGGCGGAGCCTATGGAAAAACGC
CAGCAACGCGGCCTTTTTACGGTTCCTGGCCTTTTGCTGGCCTTTTGCTCACATGTTCTTTCCTGCGTTA
TCCCCTGATTCTGTGGATAACCGTATTACCGCCATGCATTAGTTATTAATAGTAATCAATTACGGGGTCA
TTAGTTCATA
Features (pLannotate 1.2.2; 18 found; start..end, strand, type, name):
     20..323     +  enhancer       CMV enhancer: human cytomegalovirus immediate early enhancer
    324..527     +  promoter       CMV promoter: human cytomegalovirus (CMV) immediate early promoter
    620..1333    +  CDS            EGFP: EGFP is a basic (constitutively fluorescent) green fluorescent protein published in 1996, derived from Aequorea victoria. It is reported to be a rapidly-maturing weak dimer with moderate acid sensitivity.
   1289..2200    +  CDS            spa (fragment): SPA_STAAE - Experimental evidence at protein level: Swiss-Prot protein existence level 1. Plays a role in the inhibition of the host innate and adaptive immune responses. Possesses five immunoglobulin-binding domains that capture both the fragment crystallizable region (Fc region) and the Fab region (part of Ig that identifies antigen) of immunoglobulins (By similarity). In turn, Staphylococcus aureus is protected from phagocytic killing via inhibition of Ig Fc region. In addition, the host elicited B-cell response is prevented due to a decrease of antibody-secreting cell proliferation that en
   2318..2338    +  CDS            ProtA (fragment): IgG-binding unit of Staphylococcus aureus protein A
   2414..2431    +  CDS            9xHis (fragment): 9xHis affinity tag
   2441..2490    +  CDS            SET1 (fragment): solubility-enhancement tag derived from T7 phage gene 10B
   2498..2545    +  terminator     T7 terminator: transcription terminator for bacteriophage T7 RNA polymerase
   2570..2601    +  polyA_signal   SV40 poly(A) signal (fragment): SV40 polyadenylation signal
   2635..3063    -  rep_origin     f1 ori (sequence partly withheld): f1 bacteriophage origin of replication; arrow indicates direction of (+) strand synthesis
   3090..3194    +  promoter       AmpR promoter: bla
   3196..3553    +  promoter       SV40 promoter: SV40 enhancer and early promoter
   3588..4382    +  CDS            NeoR/KanR: aminoglycoside phosphotransferase from Tn5; aph(3')-II (or nptII); confers resistance to neomycin, kanamycin, and G418 (Geneticin®)
   4403..4555    +  CDS            ble (fragment): BLE_KLEPN - Experimental evidence at protein level: Swiss-Prot protein existence level 1. Binding protein with a strong affinity to the bleomycin family of antibiotics. Binds to CL990; an antimitotic-antibiotic compound. From Klebsiella pneumoniae.
   4614..4661    +  polyA_signal   HSV TK poly(A) signal: herpes simplex virus thymidine kinase polyadenylation signal (Cole and Stacy, 1985)
   4752..4768    -  polyA_signal   bGH poly(A) signal (fragment): bovine growth hormone polyadenylation signal
   4990..5578    +  rep_origin     ori: high-copy-number ColE1/pMB1/pBR322/pUC origin of replication
   5693..5733    +  enhancer       CMV enhancer (fragment): human cytomegalovirus immediate early enhancer
