[The description below was written by a language model from this plasmid's Addgene catalogue record and pLannotate feature annotations shown in this document.]
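Description:
M_NES 67kDa is a mammalian expression plasmid built on the pEGFP-C3 backbone that encodes a synthetic fluorescent probe for studying nucleocytoplasmic transport. It is propagated in E. coli from a high-copy ColE1/pUC-type origin and selected with kanamycin. The NeoR/KanR (Tn5 aminoglycoside phosphotransferase) cassette is driven by tandem bacterial (bla) and SV40 early promoters and ends in the HSV TK polyadenylation signal, so the same gene can also confer G418 resistance in mammalian cells. An f1 origin is also present.

The payload, recorded as MAPK_NES-EGFP-6PrA, is expressed from the human CMV immediate early enhancer and promoter. As the insert name indicates, it combines a nuclear export signal labelled MAPK_NES, EGFP as the reporter, and six repeats of a Staphylococcus aureus protein A domain. The feature table shows EGFP followed by an extended region matching protein A (spa/ProtA). The NES itself is not annotated, but a short unannotated stretch lies between the promoter and EGFP, consistent with the N-terminal position given in the name. The protein A repeats presumably serve as inert bulk that sets the molecular weight of the probe, with the "67kDa" in the name suggesting its approximate size; the record does not state this explicitly.

Downstream of the fusion are fragments of a His tag, a T7-derived solubility tag and a T7 terminator, which are probably carried over from a bacterial expression source, and only a fragment of the SV40 poly(A) signal is detected. Whether the His tag is translated as part of the probe is not stated. The construct is intended for live-cell imaging of nuclear versus cytoplasmic distribution of an export-signal-bearing cargo of defined size, for example in studies of how mechanical force on the nucleus affects transport.
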