Addgene plasmid #201356: M_NES 67kDa
Purpose: Nucleocytoplasmic transport probe
Depositing lab: Pere Roca-Cusachs. Depositing organization: Institut de Bioenginyeria de Catalunya (IBEC). Publication: Mechanical force application to the nucleus regulates nucleocytoplasmic transport. Andreu I, Granero-Moya I, Chahare NR, Clein K, Molina-Jordan M, Beedle AEM, Elosegui-Artola A, Abenza JF, Rossetti L, Trepat X, Raveh B, Roca-Cusachs P. Nat Cell Biol. 2022 Jun;24(6):896-905. doi: 10.1038/s41556-022-00927-7. Epub 2022 Jun 9. PubMed 35681009.
Backbone
  Vector backbone: pEGFP-C3
  Vector type: Mammalian Expression
Growth in bacteria
  Bacterial resistance: Kanamycin, 50 μg/mL
  Growth temperature: 37°C
  Growth strain: DH5alpha
  Copy number: High Copy
Gene/Insert
  Gene/Insert name: MAPK_NES-EGFP-6PrA
  Species: Synthetic
  Cloning method: Ligation Independent Cloning
Terms and licenses: Academic/Nonprofit Terms; Industry Terms: Not Available to Industry
Depositor comments: Internal lab code: IG051/P304
How to cite: M_NES 67kDa was a gift from Pere Roca-Cusachs (Addgene plasmid # 201356 ; http://n2t.net/addgene:201356 ; RRID:Addgene_201356)
